>Addgene plasmid #217083 | pMV-TC1_DM | addgene full sequence | sequence record 443300 | Addgene NGS Result
AAAAATAAACAAATAGGGGTTCCGCGCACATTTCCCCGAAAAGTGCCACCTGACGTCTAAGAAACCATTA
TTATCATGACATTAACCTATAAAAATAGGCGTATCACGAGGCCCTTTCGTTGTAAAACGACGGCCAGTCG
AACCACGCAATGCGTCTCGATCCGCAGTGTCTTGCGTCTCTAAGCTTTATACAGCTGCGGTTAAAATAAT
AGCACTACTGCAGGTGGAAAGTTGATTTCCTAAAAAAAAATTATTAAATGTTTATATTTTTTAAAGTCAG
ATTGCATGAATAATAAGTACCATATGTTGGCTCTCTGAGCAAGAAATTTTTACTCTCTCAATGTAACGGT
TCTTTTTGTTTTTGGGCACTTGCTGCAAAAGTGCGCGAAATGAGGCGGTAACAAAAATAGCACTGACCAC
GTATTTGCTGAATAAAATTAATAGGAGTGATTGCTTTGGGTTTTTTTTCGACAAATTTTGAAAAAAGGAG
TTGTATTAAAGGTTTTAATTGAATTTTTTCCAAACGAAGACCAAAAATTCTCTAGTTACCGGTGCTAGCA
ATTCTACCGGGTAGGGGAGGCGCTTTTCCCAAGGCAGTCTGGAGCATGCGCTTTAGCAGCCCCGCTGGGC
ACTTGGCGCTACACAAGTGGCCTCTGGCCTCGCACACATTCCACATCCACCGGTAGGCGCCAACCGGCTC
CGTTCTTTGGTGGCCCCTTCGCGCCACCTTCTACTCCTCCCCTAGTCAGGAAGTTCCCCCCCGCCCCGCA
GCTCGCGTCGTGCAGGACGTGACAAATGGAAGTAGCACGTCTCACTAGTCTCGTGCAGATGGACAGCACC
GCTGAGCAATGGAAGCGGGTAGGCCTTTGGGGCAGCGGCCAATAGCAGCTTTGCTCCTTCGCTTTCTGGG
CTCAGAGGCTGGGAAGGGGTGGGTCCGGGGGCGGGCTCAGGGGCGGGCTCAGGGGCGGGGCGGGCGCCCG
AAGGTCCTCCGGAGGCCCGGCATTCTGCACGCTTCAAAAGCGCACGTCTGCCGCGCTGTTCTCCTCTTCC
TCATCTCCGGGCCTTTCGACCTGCAGCCAACGCCACCATGGGGACCGAGTACAAGCCCACGGTGCGCCTC
GCCACCCGCGACGACGTCCCCCGGGCCGTACGCACCCTCGCCGCCGCGTTCGCCGACTACCCCGCCACGC
GCCACACCGTCGACCCGGACCGCCACATCGAGCGGGTCACCGAGCTGCAAGAACTCTTCCTCACGCGCGT
CGGGCTCGACATCGGCAAGGTGTGGGTCGCGGACGACGGCGCCGCGGTGGCGGTCTGGACCACGCCGGAG
AGCGTCGAAGCGGGGGCGGTGTTCGCCGAGATCGGCCCGCGCATGGCCGAGTTGAGCGGTTCCCGGCTGG
CCGCGCAGCAACAGATGGAAGGCCTCCTGGCGCCGCACCGGCCCAAGGAGCCCGCGTGGTTCCTGGCCAC
CGTCGGCGTCTCGCCCGACCACCAGGGCAAGGGTCTGGGCAGCGCCGTCGTGCTCCCCGGAGTGGAGGCG
GCCGAGCGCGCCGGGGTGCCCGCCTTCCTGGAGACCTCCGCGCCCCGCAACCTCCCCTTCTACGAGCGGC
TCGGCTTCACCGTCACCGCCGACGTCGAGGTGCCCGAAGGACCGCGCACCTGGTGCATGACCCGCAAGCC
CGGTGCCATCGATGCCACTAACTTCTCCCTGTTGAAACAAGCAGGGGATGTCGAAGAGAATCCCGGGCCA
ATGGTGAGCAAGGGCGAGGAGCTGTTCACCGGGGTGGTGCCCATCCTGGTCGAGCTGGACGGCGACGTAA
ACGGCCACAAGTTCAGCGTGTCCGGCGAGGGCGAGGGCGATGCCACCTACGGCAAGCTGACCCTGAAGTT
CATCTGCACCACCGGCAAGCTGCCCGTGCCCTGGCCCACCCTCGTGACCACCCTGACCTACGGCGTGCAG
TGCTTCAGCCGCTACCCCGACCACATGAAGCAGCACGACTTCTTCAAGTCCGCCATGCCCGAAGGCTACG
TCCAGGAGCGCACCATCTTCTTCAAGGACGACGGCAACTACAAGACCCGCGCCGAGGTGAAGTTCGAGGG
CGACACCCTGGTGAACCGCATCGAGCTGAAGGGCATCGACTTCAAGGAGGACGGCAACATCCTGGGGCAC
AAGCTGGAGTACAACTACAACAGCCACAACGTCTATATCATGGCCGACAAGCAGAAGAACGGCATCAAGG
TGAACTTCAAGATCCGCCACAACATCGAGGACGGCAGCGTGCAGCTCGCCGACCACTACCAGCAGAACAC
CCCCATCGGCGACGGCCCCGTGCTGCTGCCCGACAACCACTACCTGAGCACCCAGTCCGCCCTGAGCAAA
GACCCCAACGAGAAGCGCGATCACATGGTCCTGCTGGAGTTCGTGACCGCCGCCGGGATCACTCTCGGCA
TGGACGAGCTGTACAAGTAATTAATTAAGCTCGCTGATCAGCCTCGACTGTGCCTTCTAGTTGCCAGCCA
TCTGTTGTTTGCCCCTCCCCCGTGCCTTCCTTGACCCTGGAAGGTGCCACTCCCACTGTCCTTTCCTAAT
AAAATGAGGAAATTGCATCGCATTGTCTGAGTAGGTGTCATTCTATTCTGGGGGGTGGGGTGGGGCAGGA
CAGCAAGGGGGAGGATTGGGAAGACAATAGCAGGCATGCTGGGGATGCGGTGGGCTCTATGGCTTCTGAG
GCGCGCCCTCGAGGATTCTTTAAACATAGTTCTTAAGATATAATCCATTTGTTGAATTATTTTTTTATTT
TTTTGGTTAGTTTTAGCAAACTACGAGAAACAGTGCTATTTTTGTTACCGCCTAAATTTGAAGGTTTTTT
TTTTTGTTTTACCAATTATTTTTAAAATATCCATTAGATCTGTTACTAATTTTTTTATTTCGATTGAAAA
TCATTGTAGTATTTAAGTTTAGTGAGTAAAATGATGAAAAAGTGTCAGAAAATAGAGAAACGCTGGGACA
AACACGAAATGTGCTTATGGTGCTATTATTGTTACCGCAACTGTATAGGGCCCAGAGACGGAGTCACTGC
CAACCGAGACGGTCATAGCTGTTTCCTGTGTGCCGCTTCCTCGCTCACTGACTCGCTGCGCTCGGTCGTT
CGGCTGCGGCGAGCGGTATCAGCTCACTCAAAGGCGGTAATACGGTTACCCACAGAATCAGGGGATAACG
CAGGAAAGAACATGTGAGCAAAAGGCCAGCAAAAGGCCAGGAACCGTAAAAAGGCCGCGTTGCTGGCGTT
TTTCCATAGGCTCCGCCCCCCTGACGAGCATCACAAAAATCGACGCTCAAGTCAGAGGTGGCGAAACCCG
ACAGGACTATAAAGATACCAGGCGTTTCCCCCTGGAAGCTCCCTCGTGCGCTCTCCTGTTCCGACCCTGC
CGCTTACCGGATACCTGTCCGCCTTTCTCCCTTCGGGAAGCGTGGCGCTTTCTCATAGCTCACGCTGTAG
GTATCTCAGTTCGGTGTAGGTCGTTCGCTCCAAGCTGGGCTGTGTGCACGAACCCCCCGTTCAGCCCGAC
CGCTGCGCCTTATCCGGTAACTATCGTCTTGAGTCCAACCCGGTAAGACACGACTTATCGCCACTGGCAG
CAGCCACTGGTAACAGGATTAGCAGAGCGAGGTATGTAGGCGGTGCTACAGAGTTCTTGAAGTGGTGGCC
TAACTACGGCTACACTAGAAGAACAGTATTTGGTATCTGCGCTCTGCTGAAGCCAGTTACCTTCGGAAAA
AGAGTTGGTAGCTCTTGATCCGGCAAACAAACCACCGCTGGTAGCGGTGGTTTTTTTGTTTGCAAGCAGC
AGATTACGCGCAGAAAAAAAGGATCTCAAGAAGATCCTTTGATCTTTTCTACGGGGTCTGACGCTCAGTG
GAACGAAAACTCACGTTAAGGGATTTTGGTCATGAGATTATCAAAAAGGATCTTCACCTAGATCCTTTTA
AATTAAAAATGAAGTTTTAAATCAATCTAAAGTATATATGAGTAAACTTGGTCTGACAGTTACCAATGCT
TAATCAGTGAGGCACCTATCTCAGCGATCTGTCTCTTTCGTTCATCCATAGTTGCCTGACTCCCCGTCGT
GTAGATAACTACGATACGGGAGGGCTTACCATCTGGCCCCAGTGCTGCAATAATACCGCGGGACCCACGC
TCACCGGCTCCAGATTTATCAGCAATAAACCAGCCAGCCGGAAGGGCCGAGCGCAGAAGTGGTCCTGCAA
CTTTATCCGCCTCCATCCAGTCTATTAATTGTTGCCGGGAAGCTAGAGTAAGTAGTTCGCCAGTTAATAG
TTTGCGCAACGTTGTTGCCATCGCTACAGGCATCGTGGTATCACGCTCGTCGTTTGGTATGGCTTCATTC
AGCTCCGGTTCCCAACGATCAAGGCGAGTTACATGATCCCCCATGTTGCGCAAAAAAGCGGTTAGCTCCT
TCGGTCCTCCGATCGTTGTCAGAAGTAAGTTGGCCGCCGTGTTATCACTCATGGTTATGGCAGCACTACA
TAATTCTCTTACTGTCATGCCATCCGTAAGATGCTTTTCTGTGACTGGTGAGTACTCAACCAAGTCATTC
TGAGAATAGTGTATGCGGCGACCGAGTTGCTCTTGCCCGGCGTCAATACGGGATAATACCGCGCCACATA
GCAGAACTTTAAAAGTGCTCATCATTGGAAAACGTTCTTCGGGGCGAAAACTCTCAAGGATCTTACCGCT
GTTGAGATCCAGTTCGATGTAACCCACTCGTGCACCCAACTGATCTTCAGCATCTTTTACTTTCACCAGC
GTTTCTGGGTGAGCAAAAACAGGAAGGCAAAATGCCGCAAAAAAGGGAATAAGGGCGACACGGAAATGTT
GAATACTCATACTCTTCCTTTTTCAATATTATTGAAGCATTTATCAGGGTTATTGTCTCATGAGCGGATA
CATATTTGAATGTATTTAG
Features (pLannotate 1.2.2; 8 found; start..end, strand, type, name):
    118..138     -  CDS            lacZα (fragment): LacZα fragment of β-galactosidase; lacZ fragment
    569..1068    +  promoter       PGK promoter: mouse phosphoglycerate kinase 1 promoter
   1093..1687    +  CDS            PuroR (fragment): puromycin N-acetyltransferase; pac from Streptomyces alboniger; confers resistance to puromycin
   1751..2470    +  CDS            EGFP: the original enhanced GFP (Yang et al., 1996) mammalian codon-optimized
   2498..2722    +  polyA_signal   bGH poly(A) signal: bovine growth hormone polyadenylation signal
   3291..3879    -  rep_origin     ori: high-copy-number ColE1/pMB1/pBR322/pUC origin of replication
   4050..4910    -  CDS            AmpR: β-lactamase; bla; confers resistance to ampicillin, carbenicillin, and related antibiotics
   4911..26      -  promoter       AmpR promoter (across the origin): bla
