[The description below was written by a language model from this plasmid's Addgene catalogue record and pLannotate feature annotations shown in this document.]
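Description:
pMV-TC1_DM is a 4,989-nt transposon donor plasmid built on the pMV backbone and catalogued as a mammalian expression vector. It is propagated in E. coli as a high-copy plasmid through a ColE1/pUC-type origin and selected with ampicillin via the β-lactamase gene and its native promoter. A short remnant of lacZα is also detected, most likely a leftover of the original cloning region rather than a functional element.

The recorded insert is the pair of terminal inverted repeats (TIRs) of the TC1_DM transposon, listed as synthetic. The automated annotation does not mark the TIRs themselves, so their exact positions are not given. They would be expected to lie in the unannotated stretches on either side of the mammalian cassette, since a donor's cargo must sit between the repeats to be mobilised. That cargo consists of the mouse PGK promoter driving a puromycin N-acetyltransferase coding sequence (annotated as a fragment) followed closely by EGFP and terminated by the bovine growth hormone polyadenylation signal. The short gap between PuroR and EGFP suggests the two are linked in a single transcription unit, but the record does not identify the linking element.

No transposase gene is annotated, so the enzyme would have to be supplied in trans from another source. When it is, the TIR-flanked cassette can be excised and integrated into the host genome, and stable integrants can be scored by puromycin resistance or green fluorescence. The plasmid comes from a survey of many DNA transposons tested for activity in human cells, where such donors serve to measure transposition and to evaluate candidates as genome engineering tools.
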