Addgene plasmid #217083: pMV-TC1_DM
Purpose: Donor plasmid of TC1_DM Transposon
Depositing lab: Haoyi Wang. Depositing organization: Institute of Zoology, Chinese Academy of Sciences. Publication: Heterologous survey of 130 DNA transposons in human cells highlights their functional divergence and expands the genome engineering toolbox. Zhang T, Tan S, Tang N, Li Y, Zhang C, Sun J, Guo Y, Gao H, Cai Y, Sun W, Wang C, Fu L, Ma H, Wu Y, Hu X, Zhang X, Gee P, Yan W, Zhao Y, Chen Q, Guo B, Wang H, Zhang YE. Cell. 2024 Jul 11;187(14):3741-3760.e30. doi: 10.1016/j.cell.2024.05.007. Epub 2024 Jun 5. PubMed 38843831.
Backbone
  Vector backbone: pMV
  Vector type: Mammalian Expression
Growth in bacteria
  Bacterial resistance: Ampicillin, 100 μg/mL
  Growth temperature: 37°C
  Growth strain: DH5alpha
  Copy number: High Copy
Gene/Insert
  Gene/Insert name: TIRs of TC1_DM transposon (alt name: TC1_DM)
  Species: Synthetic
  Cloning method: Restriction Enzyme; 5′ cloning site Unknown (unknown if destroyed); 3′ cloning site Unknown (unknown if destroyed)
Terms and licenses: Academic/Nonprofit Terms; Industry Terms: Not Available to Industry
How to cite: pMV-TC1_DM was a gift from Haoyi Wang (Addgene plasmid # 217083 ; http://n2t.net/addgene:217083 ; RRID:Addgene_217083)
